Addgene plasmid #141828: TFORF1482
Purpose: Lentiviral vector for overexpressing transcription factor ORFs with unique 24-bp barcodes. Barcodes facilitate identification of transcription factors in pooled screens.
Depositing lab: Feng Zhang. Depositing organization: Broad Institute. Publication: A transcription factor atlas of directed differentiation. Joung J, Ma S, Tay T, Geiger-Schuller KR, Kirchgatterer PC, Verdine VK, Guo B, Arias-Garcia MA, Allen WE, Singh A, Kuksenko O, Abudayyeh OO, Gootenberg JS, Fu Z, Macrae RK, Buenrostro JD, Regev A, Zhang F. Cell. 2023 Jan 5;186(1):209-229.e26. doi: 10.1016/j.cell.2022.11.026. PubMed 36608654.
Backbone
  Vector backbone: pLX_TRC317
  Backbone manufacturer: Broad Institute Genetic Perturbation Platform
  Backbone size w/o insert (bp): 8264
  Vector type: Mammalian Expression, Lentiviral
  Selectable markers: Puromycin
Growth in bacteria
  Bacterial resistance: Ampicillin, 100 μg/mL
  Growth temperature: 37°C
  Growth strain: NEB Stable
  Copy number: High Copy
Gene/Insert
  Gene/Insert name: TP63
  Species: H. sapiens (human)
  Insert size (bp): 1565
  Entrez Gene: TP63 (a.k.a. AIS, B(p51A), B(p51B), EEC3, KET, LMS, NBP, OFC8, RHS, SHFM4, TP53CP, TP53L, TP73L, p40, p51, p53CP, p63, p73H, p73L)
  Promoter: EF1a
  Cloning method: Unknown
  Sequencing primers: 5′ GGGTGGAGACTGAAGTTAGGCCAG; 3′ CACATAGCGTAAAAGGAGCAACATAG
Terms and licenses: Academic/Nonprofit Terms; Industry Terms: Not Available to Industry
Depositor comments: NM_001114979,ENST00000418709 . The transcription factor ORF portion of this plasmid was synthesized by Genewiz. Please test multiple small colonies in case of plasmid recombination. To make this collection available in a timely manner, a portion of this collection was not fully sequenced by Addgene. If an Addgene verified full plasmid sequence is not available, please contact us prior to placing an order to request the full sequence.
How to cite: TFORF1482 was a gift from Feng Zhang (Addgene plasmid # 141828 ; http://n2t.net/addgene:141828 ; RRID:Addgene_141828)
