[The description below was written by a language model from this plasmid's Addgene catalogue record and pLannotate feature annotations shown in this document.]
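Description:
TFORF1482 is a third-generation-style, self-inactivating lentiviral expression plasmid built on the pLX_TRC317 backbone and carrying a human TP63 open reading frame, one member of a barcoded transcription factor ORF collection. It is propagated in E. coli through a high-copy ColE1/pUC origin with ampicillin selection (AmpR under its own promoter). An f1 origin and remnants of a lac/lacZα cloning region flanked by T3 and T7 promoters are also present in the bacterial backbone. The depositor notes that the plasmid can recombine, which is a common concern with LTR-containing vectors.

The viral genome is transcribed in packaging cells from an RSV promoter fused to a truncated HIV-1 5' LTR. This is followed by the Ψ packaging signal with a gag fragment, the RRE for Rev-dependent nuclear export, and a cPPT/CTS element, and it ends in a ΔU3 3' LTR with a downstream SV40 poly(A) signal. Within this unit, an SV40 early promoter/origin drives a puromycin N-acetyltransferase gene for selecting transduced mammalian cells. A separate EF-1α promoter provides strong constitutive expression of TP63, with a WPRE downstream to enhance transcript stability and expression. The annotation tool labelled the ORF by homology to mouse p63 and as a fragment, but the catalogue specifies a synthesized human isoform. The insert is described as carrying a unique 24-bp barcode. It is not annotated in the feature table, so its exact position is not stated.

The construct is intended for lentiviral overexpression of TP63, alone or in pooled transcription factor screens. In pooled screens, barcode sequencing identifies which factor each cell received, for example in directed differentiation studies.
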