Features (pLannotate 1.2.2; 31 found; start..end, strand, type, name):
      5..231     +  promoter       RSV promoter: Rous sarcoma virus enhancer/promoter
    232..412     +  LTR            5' LTR (truncated): truncated 5' long terminal repeat (LTR) from HIV-1
    459..584     +  misc_feature   HIV-1 Ψ: packaging signal of human immunodeficiency virus type 1
    568..931     +  CDS            HIV-1 gag (fragment): gag protein from human immunodeficiency virus 1; gag
   1077..1310    +  misc_feature   RRE: The Rev response element (RRE) of HIV-1 allows for Rev-dependent mRNA export from the nucleus to the cytoplasm.
   1687..1713    +  CDS            Rev (fragment): human immunodeficiency virus 1 (HIV-1) Rev protein; rev; enhances nuclear export of unspliced and incompletely spliced viral mRNAs
   1720..1743    +  promoter       SV40 promoter (fragment): SV40 early promoter
   1744..1815    +  promoter       SV40 promoter (fragment): SV40 enhancer and early promoter
   1839..1974    +  rep_origin     SV40 ori: SV40 origin of replication
   2020..2616    +  CDS            PuroR (fragment): puromycin N-acetyltransferase; pac from Streptomyces; confers resistance to puromycin
   2665..2782    +  misc_feature   cPPT/CTS: central polypurine tract and central termination sequence of HIV-1
   2847..2913    +  CDS            small t antigen (fragment): SV40 (simian virus 40) small t antigen
   2920..4098    +  promoter       EF-1α promoter: strong constitutive promoter for human elongation factor EF-1α
   4115..5557    +  CDS            Tp63 (fragment) (sequence partly withheld): P63_MOUSE - Also known as P63, P73l, Tp73l, Trp63. Experimental evidence at protein level: Swiss-Prot protein existence level 1. Acts as a sequence specific DNA binding transcriptional activator or repressor. The isoforms contain a varying set of transactivation and auto-regulating transactivation inhibiting domains thus showing an isoform specific activity. May be required in conjunction with TP73/p73 for initiation of p53/TP53 dependent apoptosis in response to genotoxic insults and the presence of activated oncogenes. Involved in Notch signaling by probably inducing JAG1 and JAG2. Activates
   5591..5644    +  promoter       U6 promoter (fragment): RNA polymerase III promoter for human U6 snRNA
   5686..6274    +  misc_feature   WPRE: woodchuck hepatitis virus posttranscriptional regulatory element
   6325..6344    +  misc_feature   cPPT/CTS (fragment): central polypurine tract and central termination sequence of HIV-1
   6346..6579    +  LTR            3' LTR (ΔU3): self-inactivating 3' long terminal repeat (LTR) from HIV-1
   6657..6778    +  polyA_signal   SV40 poly(A) signal: SV40 polyadenylation signal
   6818..6953    +  rep_origin     SV40 ori: SV40 origin of replication
   6974..6992    -  promoter       T7 promoter: promoter for bacteriophage T7 RNA polymerase
   7000..7155    +  CDS            lacZα (fragment): LacZα fragment of β-galactosidase; lacZ fragment
   7160..7588    +  rep_origin     f1 ori (sequence partly withheld): f1 bacteriophage origin of replication; arrow indicates direction of (+) strand synthesis
   7641..7745    +  promoter       AmpR promoter: bla
   7746..8606    +  CDS            AmpR: β-lactamase; bla; confers resistance to ampicillin, carbenicillin, and related antibiotics
   8777..9365    +  rep_origin     ori: high-copy-number ColE1/pMB1/pBR322/pUC origin of replication
   9548..9640    +  CDS            lacI (fragment): lac repressor; lacI; The lac repressor binds to the lac operator to inhibit transcription in E. coli. This inhibition can be relieved by adding lactose or isopropyl-β-D-thiogalactopyranoside (IPTG).
   9653..9674    +  protein_bind   CAP binding site: CAP binding activates transcription in the presence of cAMP. E. coli catabolite activator protein
   9689..9719    +  promoter       lac promoter: promoter for the E. coli lac operon
   9727..9743    +  protein_bind   lac operator: The lac repressor binds to the lac operator to inhibit transcription in E. coli. This inhibition can be relieved by adding lactose or isopropyl-β-D-thiogalactopyranoside (IPTG). lac repressor encoded by lacI
   9788..9806    +  promoter       T3 promoter: promoter for bacteriophage T3 RNA polymerase
>Addgene plasmid #141828 | TFORF1482 | addgene full sequence | sequence record 415124 | Addgene NGS Result
TTAATGTAGTCTTATGCAATACTCTTGTAGTCTTGCAACATGGTAACGATGAGTTAGCAACATGCCTTAC
AAGGAGAGAAAAAGCACCGTGCATGCCGATTGGTGGAAGTAAGGTGGTACGATCGTGCCTTATTAGGAAG
GCAACAGACGGGTCTGACATGGATTGGACGAACCACTGAATTGCCGCATTGCAGAGATATTGTATTTAAG
TGCCTAGCTCGATACATAAACGGGTCTCTCTGGTTAGACCAGATCTGAGCCTGGGAGCTCTCTGGCTAAC
TAGGGAACCCACTGCTTAAGCCTCAATAAAGCTTGCCTTGAGTGCTTCAAGTAGTGTGTGCCCGTCTGTT
GTGTGACTCTGGTAACTAGAGATCCCTCAGACCCTTTTAGTCAGTGTGGAAAATCTCTAGCAGTGGCGCC
CGAACAGGGACTTGAAAGCGAAAGGGAAACCAGAGGAGCTCTCTCGACGCAGGACTCGGCTTGCTGAAGC
GCGCACGGCAAGAGGCGAGGGGCGGCGACTGGTGAGTACGCCAAAAATTTTGACTAGCGGAGGCTAGAAG
GAGAGAGATGGGTGCGAGAGCGTCAGTATTAAGCGGGGGAGAATTAGATCGCGATGGGAAAAAATTCGGT
TAAGGCCAGGGGGAAAGAAAAAATATAAATTAAAACATATAGTATGGGCAAGCAGGGAGCTAGAACGATT
CGCAGTTAATCCTGGCCTGTTAGAAACATCAGAAGGCTGTAGACAAATACTGGGACAGCTACAACCATCC
CTTCAGACAGGATCAGAAGAACTTAGATCATTATATAATACAGTAGCAACCCTCTATTGTGTGCATCAAA
GGATAGAGATAAAAGACACCAAGGAAGCTTTAGACAAGATAGAGGAAGAGCAAAACAAAAGTAAGACCAC
CGCACAGCAAGCGGCCGCTGATCTTCAGACCTGGAGGAGGAGATATGAGGGACAATTGGAGAAGTGAATT
ATATAAATATAAAGTAGTAAAAATTGAACCATTAGGAGTAGCACCCACCAAGGCAAAGAGAAGAGTGGTG
CAGAGAGAAAAAAGAGCAGTGGGAATAGGAGCTTTGTTCCTTGGGTTCTTGGGAGCAGCAGGAAGCACTA
TGGGCGCAGCGTCAATGACGCTGACGGTACAGGCCAGACAATTATTGTCTGGTATAGTGCAGCAGCAGAA
CAATTTGCTGAGGGCTATTGAGGCGCAACAGCATCTGTTGCAACTCACAGTCTGGGGCATCAAGCAGCTC
CAGGCAAGAATCCTGGCTGTGGAAAGATACCTAAAGGATCAACAGCTCCTGGGGATTTGGGGTTGCTCTG
GAAAACTCATTTGCACCACTGCTGTGCCTTGGAATGCTAGTTGGAGTAATAAATCTCTGGAACAGATTTG
GAATCACACGACCTGGATGGAGTGGGACAGAGAAATTAACAATTACACAAGCTTAATACACTCCTTAATT
GAAGAATCGCAAAACCAGCAAGAAAAGAATGAACAAGAATTATTGGAATTAGATAAATGGGCAAGTTTGT
GGAATTGGTTTAACATAACAAATTGGCTGTGGTATATAAAATTATTCATAATGATAGTAGGAGGCTTGGT
AGGTTTAAGAATAGTTTTTGCTGTACTTTCTATAGTGAATAGAGTTAGGCAGGGATATTCACCATTATCG
TTTCAGACCCACCTCCCAACCCCGAGGGGACCCATGCATTGCATCTCAATTAGTCAGCAACCAGGTGTGG
AAAGTCCCCAGGCTCCCCAGCAGGCAGAAGTATGCAAAGCATGCGTCTCAATTAGTCAGCAACCATAGTC
CCGCCCCTAACTCCGCCCATCCCGCCCCTAACTCCGCCCAGTTCCGCCCATTCTCCGCCCCATGGCTGAC
TAATTTTTTTTATTTATGCAGAGGCCGAGGCCGCCTCGGCCTCTGAGCTATTCCAGAAGTAGTGAGGAGG
CTTTTTTGGAGGCCTAGGCTTTTGCAAAAAGCTTTCTAGAGGTACCACCGGAGCTTACCATGACCGAGTA
CAAGCCCACGGTGCGCCTCGCCACCCGCGACGACGTCCCCAGGGCCGTACGCACCCTCGCCGCCGCGTTC
GCCGACTACCCCGCCACGCGCCACACCGTCGATCCGGACCGCCACATCGAGCGGGTCACCGAGCTGCAAG
AACTCTTCCTCACGCGCGTCGGGCTCGACATCGGCAAGGTGTGGGTCGCGGACGACGGCGCCGCCGTGGC
GGTCTGGACCACGCCGGAGAGCGTCGAAGCGGGGGCGGTGTTCGCCGAGATCGGCCCGCGCATGGCCGAG
TTGAGCGGTTCCCGGCTGGCCGCGCAGCAACAGATGGAAGGCCTCCTGGCGCCGCACCGGCCCAAGGAGC
CCGCGTGGTTCCTGGCCACCGTCGGCGTCTCGCCCGACCACCAGGGCAAGGGTCTGGGCAGCGCCGTCGT
GCTCCCCGGAGTGGAGGCGGCCGAGCGCGCCGGGGTGCCCGCCTTCCTGGAGACCTCCGCGCCCCGCAAC
CTCCCCTTCTACGAGCGGCTCGGCTTCACCGTCACCGCCGACGTCGAGGTGCCCGAAGGACCGCGCACCT
GGTGCATGACCCGCAAGCCCGGTGCCAGTTAACGAATTCTAGATCTTGAGACAAATGGCAGTATTCATCC
ACAATTTTAAAAGAAAAGGGGGGATTGGGGGGTACAGTGCAGGGGAAAGAATAGTAGACATAATAGCAAC
AGACATACAAACTAAAGAATTACAAAAACAAATTACAAAAATTCAAAATTTTCGGGTTTATTACAGGGAC
AGCAGAGATCCACTTTGGCGCCGGCTCGAGGCCTGCAGGTGCAAAGATGGATAAAGTTTTAAACAGAGAG
GAATCTTTGCAGCTAATGGACCTTCTAGGTCTTGAAAGGAGTGGGAATTGGCTCCGGTGCCCGTCAGTGG
GCAGAGCGCACATCGCCCACAGTCCCCGAGAAGTTGGGGGGAGGGGTCGGCAATTGAACCGGTGCCTAGA
GAAGGTGGCGCGGGGTAAACTGGGAAAGTGATGTCGTGTACTGGCTCCGCCTTTTTCCCGAGGGTGGGGG
AGAACCGTATATAAGTGCAGTAGTCGCCGTGAACGTTCTTTTTCGCAACGGGTTTGCCGCCAGAACACAG
GTAAGTGCCGTGTGTGGTTCCCGCGGGCCTGGCCTCTTTACGGGTTATGGCCCTTGCGTGCCTTGAATTA
CTTCCACCTGGCTGCAGTACGTGATTCTTGATCCCGAGCTTCGGGTTGGAAGTGGGTGGGAGAGTTCGAG
GCCTTGCGCTTAAGGAGCCCCTTCGCCTCGTGCTTGAGTTGAGGCCTGGCCTGGGCGCTGGGGCCGCCGC
GTGCGAATCTGGTGGCACCTTCGCGCCTGTCTCGCTGCTTTCGATAAGTCTCTAGCCATTTAAAATTTTT
GATGACCTGCTGCGACGCTTTTTTTCTGGCAAGATAGTCTTGTAAATGCGGGCCAAGATCTGCACACTGG
TATTTCGGTTTTTGGGGCCGCGGGCGGCGACGGGGCCCGTGCGTCCCAGCGCACATGTTCGGCGAGGCGG
GGCCTGCGAGCGCGGCCACCGAGAATCGGACGGGGGTAGTCTCAAGCTGGCCGGCCTGCTCTGGTGCCTG
GCCTCGCGCCGCCGTGTATCGCCCCGCCCTGGGCGGCAAGGCTGGCCCGGTCGGCACCAGTTGCGTGAGC
GGAAAGATGGCCGCTTCCCGGCCCTGCTGCAGGGAGCTCAAAATGGAGGACGCGGCGCTCGGGAGAGCGG
GCGGGTGAGTCACCCACACAAAGGAAAAGGGCCTTTCCGTCCTCAGCCGTCGCTTCATGTGACTCCACGG
AGTACCGGGCGCCGTCCAGGCACCTCGATTAGTTCTCGAGCTTTTGGAGTACGTCGTCTTTAGGTTGGGG
GGAGGGGTTTTATGCGATGGAGTTTCCCCACACTGAGTGGGTGGAGACTGAAGTTAGGCCAGCTTGGCAC
TTGATGTAATTCTCCTTGGAATTTGCCCTTTTTGAGTTTGGATCTTGGTTCATTCTCAAGCCTCAGACAG
TGGTTCAAAGTTTTTTTCTTCCATTTCAGGTGTCGTGAGGCTAGCACCGCCACCATGAATTTTGAAACTT
CACGGTGTGCCACCCTACAGTACTGCCCTGACCCTTACATCCAGCGTTTCGTAGAAACCCCAGCTCATTT
CTCTTGGAAAGAAAGTTATTACCGATCCACCATGTCCCAGAGCACACAGACAAATGAATTCCTCAGTCCA
GAGGTTTTCCAGCATATCTGGGATTTTCTGGAACAGCCTATATGTTCAGTTCAGCCCATTGACTTGAACT
TTGTGGATGAACCATCAGAAGATGGTGCGACAAACAAGATTGAGATTAGCATGGACTGTATCCGCATGCA
GGACTCGGACCTGAGTGACCCCATGTGGCCACAGTACACGAACCTGGGGCTCCTGAACAGCATGGACCAG
CAGATTCAGAACGGCTCCTCGTCCACCAGTCCCTATAACACAGACCACGCGCAGAACAGCGTCACGGCGC
CCTCGCCCTACGCACAGCCCAGCTCCACCTTCGATGCTCTCTCTCCATCACCCGCCATCCCCTCCAACAC
CGACTACCCAGGCCCGCACAGTTTCGACGTGTCCTTCCAGCAGTCGAGCACCGCCAAGTCGGCCACCTGG
ACGTATTCCACTGAACTGAAGAAACTCTACTGCCAAATTGCAAAGACATGCCCCATCCAGATCAAGGTGA
TGACCCCACCTCCTCAGGGAGCTGTTATCCGCGCCATGCCTGTCTACAAAAAAGCTGAGCACGTCACGGA
GGTGGTGAAGCGGTGCCCCAACCATGAGCTGAGCCGTGAATTCAACGAGGGACAGATTGCCCCTCCTAGT
CATTTGATTCGAGTAGAGGGGAACAGCCATGCCCAGTATGTAGAAGATCCCATCACAGGAAGACAGAGTG
TGCTGGTACCTTATGAGCCACCCCAGGTTGGCACTGAATTCACGACAGTCTTGTACAATTTCATGTGTAA
CAGCAGTTGTGTTGGAGGGATGAACCGCCGTCCAATTTTAATCATTGTTACTCTGGAAACCAGAGATGGG
CAAGTCCTGGGCCGACGCTGCTTTGAGGCCCGGATCTGTGCTTGCCCAGGAAGAGACAGGAAGGCGGATG
AAGATAGCATCAGAAAGCAGCAAGTTTCGGACAGTACAAAGAACGGT
[75 nt withheld, positions 5228-5302]
GATGATGAACTGTTATACTTACCAGTGAGGGGCCGTGAGACTTATGAAATGCTGTTGAAGATCAAAGAGT
CCCTGGAACTCATGCAGTACCTTCCTCAGCACACAATTGAAACGTACAGGCAACAGCAACAGCAGCAGCA
CCAGCACTTACTTCAGAAACATCTCCTTTCAGCCTGCTTCAGGAATGAGCTTGTGGAGCCCCGGAGAGAA
ACTCCAAAACAATCTGACGTCTTCTTTAGACATTCCAAGCCCCCAAACCGATCAGTGTACCCATAGTAAT
GAACTAGTCCGTAACTTGAAAGTATTTCGATTTCTTGGCTTTATATATCTTGTGGAAAGGACGATTCTTG
CATAACTCTAAGGGTCGTACGCGTTAAGTCGACAATCAACCTCTGGATTACAAAATTTGTGAAAGATTGA
CTGGTATTCTTAACTATGTTGCTCCTTTTACGCTATGTGGATACGCTGCTTTAATGCCTTTGTATCATGC
TATTGCTTCCCGTATGGCTTTCATTTTCTCCTCCTTGTATAAATCCTGGTTGCTGTCTCTTTATGAGGAG
TTGTGGCCCGTTGTCAGGCAACGTGGCGTGGTGTGCACTGTGTTTGCTGACGCAACCCCCACTGGTTGGG
GCATTGCCACCACCTGTCAGCTCCTTTCCGGGACTTTCGCTTTCCCCCTCCCTATTGCCACGGCGGAACT
CATCGCCGCCTGCCTTGCCCGCTGCTGGACAGGGGCTCGGCTGTTGGGCACTGACAATTCCGTGGTGTTG
TCGGGGAAATCATCGTCCTTTCCTTGGCTGCTCGCCTGTGTTGCCACCTGGATTCTGCGCGGGACGTCCT
TCTGCTACGTCCCTTCGGCCCTCAATCCAGCGGACCTTCCTTCCCGCGGCCTGCTGCCGGCTCTGCGGCC
TCTTCCGCGTCTTCGCCTTCGCCCTCAGACGAGTCGGATCTCCCTTTGGGCCGCCTCCCCGCGTCGACTT
TAAGACCAATGACTTACAAGGCAGCTGTAGATCTTAGCCACTTTTTAAAAGAAAAGGGGGGACTGGAAGG
GCTAATTCACTCCCAACGAAGACAAGATCTGCTTTTTGCTTGTACTGGGTCTCTCTGGTTAGACCAGATC
TGAGCCTGGGAGCTCTCTGGCTAACTAGGGAACCCACTGCTTAAGCCTCAATAAAGCTTGCCTTGAGTGC
TTCAAGTAGTGTGTGCCCGTCTGTTGTGTGACTCTGGTAACTAGAGATCCCTCAGACCCTTTTAGTCAGT
GTGGAAAATCTCTAGCAGTACGTATAGTAGTTCATGTCATCTTATTATTCAGTATTTATAACTTGCAAAG
AAATGAATATCAGAGAGTGAGAGGAACTTGTTTATTGCAGCTTATAATGGTTACAAATAAAGCAATAGCA
TCACAAATTTCACAAATAAAGCATTTTTTTCACTGCATTCTAGTTGTGGTTTGTCCAAACTCATCAATGT
ATCTTATCATGTCTGGCTCTAGCTATCCCGCCCCTAACTCCGCCCATCCCGCCCCTAACTCCGCCCAGTT
CCGCCCATTCTCCGCCCCATGGCTGACTAATTTTTTTTATTTATGCAGAGGCCGAGGCCGCCTCGGCCTC
TGAGCTATTCCAGAAGTAGTGAGGAGGCTTTTTTGGAGGCCTAGGGACGTACCCAATTCGCCCTATAGTG
AGTCGTATTACGCGCGCTCACTGGCCGTCGTTTTACAACGTCGTGACTGGGAAAACCCTGGCGTTACCCA
ACTTAATCGCCTTGCAGCACATCCCCCTTTCGCCAGCTGGCGTAATAGCGAAGAGGCCCGCACCGATCGC
CCTTCCCAACAGTTGCGCAGCCTGAATGGCGAATGGG
[124 nt withheld, positions 7160-7283]
C
[91 nt withheld, positions 7285-7375]
A
[49 nt withheld, positions 7377-7425]
CCTTTGACGTTGGAGTCCACGTTCTTT
[37 nt withheld, positions 7453-7489]
ACCCTATCTCGGTCTATTCTTTTGATTTATAAGGGATTTTGCCGATTTCGGCCTATTGGTTAAAAAATGA
GCTGATTTAACAAAAATTTAACGCGAATTTTAACAAAATATTAACGCTTACAATTTAGGTGGCACTTTTC
GGGGAAATGTGCGCGGAACCCCTATTTGTTTATTTTTCTAAATACATTCAAATATGTATCCGCTCATGAG
ACAATAACCCTGATAAATGCTTCAATAATATTGAAAAAGGAAGAGTATGAGTATTCAACATTTCCGTGTC
GCCCTTATTCCCTTTTTTGCGGCATTTTGCCTTCCTGTTTTTGCTCACCCAGAAACGCTGGTGAAAGTAA
AAGATGCTGAAGATCAGTTGGGTGCACGAGTGGGTTACATCGAACTGGATCTCAACAGCGGTAAGATCCT
TGAGAGTTTTCGCCCCGAAGAACGTTTTCCAATGATGAGCACTTTTAAAGTTCTGCTATGTGGCGCGGTA
TTATCCCGTATTGACGCCGGGCAAGAGCAACTCGGTCGCCGCATACACTATTCTCAGAATGACTTGGTTG
AGTACTCACCAGTCACAGAAAAGCATCTTACGGATGGCATGACAGTAAGAGAATTATGCAGTGCTGCCAT
AACCATGAGTGATAACACTGCGGCCAACTTACTTCTGACAACGATCGGAGGACCGAAGGAGCTAACCGCT
TTTTTGCACAACATGGGGGATCATGTAACTCGCCTTGATCGTTGGGAACCGGAGCTGAATGAAGCCATAC
CAAACGACGAGCGTGACACCACGATGCCTGTAGCAATGGCAACAACGTTGCGCAAACTATTAACTGGCGA
ACTACTTACTCTAGCTTCCCGGCAACAATTAATAGACTGGATGGAGGCGGATAAAGTTGCAGGACCACTT
CTGCGCTCGGCCCTTCCGGCTGGCTGGTTTATTGCTGATAAATCTGGAGCCGGTGAGCGTGGGTCTCGCG
GTATCATTGCAGCACTGGGGCCAGATGGTAAGCCCTCCCGTATCGTAGTTATCTACACGACGGGGAGTCA
GGCAACTATGGATGAACGAAATAGACAGATCGCTGAGATAGGTGCCTCACTGATTAAGCATTGGTAACTG
TCAGACCAAGTTTACTCATATATACTTTAGATTGATTTAAAACTTCATTTTTAATTTAAAAGGATCTAGG
TGAAGATCCTTTTTGATAATCTCATGACCAAAATCCCTTAACGTGAGTTTTCGTTCCACTGAGCGTCAGA
CCCCGTAGAAAAGATCAAAGGATCTTCTTGAGATCCTTTTTTTCTGCGCGTAATCTGCTGCTTGCAAACA
AAAAAACCACCGCTACCAGCGGTGGTTTGTTTGCCGGATCAAGAGCTACCAACTCTTTTTCCGAAGGTAA
CTGGCTTCAGCAGAGCGCAGATACCAAATACTGTTCTTCTAGTGTAGCCGTAGTTAGGCCACCACTTCAA
GAACTCTGTAGCACCGCCTACATACCTCGCTCTGCTAATCCTGTTACCAGTGGCTGCTGCCAGTGGCGAT
AAGTCGTGTCTTACCGGGTTGGACTCAAGACGATAGTTACCGGATAAGGCGCAGCGGTCGGGCTGAACGG
GGGGTTCGTGCACACAGCCCAGCTTGGAGCGAACGACCTACACCGAACTGAGATACCTACAGCGTGAGCT
ATGAGAAAGCGCCACGCTTCCCGAAGGGAGAAAGGCGGACAGGTATCCGGTAAGCGGCAGGGTCGGAACA
GGAGAGCGCACGAGGGAGCTTCCAGGGGGAAACGCCTGGTATCTTTATAGTCCTGTCGGGTTTCGCCACC
TCTGACTTGAGCGTCGATTTTTGTGATGCTCGTCAGGGGGGCGGAGCCTATGGAAAAACGCCAGCAACGC
GGCCTTTTTACGGTTCCTGGCCTTTTGCTGGCCTTTTGCTCACATGTTCTTTCCTGCGTTATCCCCTGAT
TCTGTGGATAACCGTATTACCGCCTTTGAGTGAGCTGATACCGCTCGCCGCAGCCGAACGACCGAGCGCA
GCGAGTCAGTGAGCGAGGAAGCGGAAGAGCGCCCAATACGCAAACCGCCTCTCCCCGCGCGTTGGCCGAT
TCATTAATGCAGCTGGCACGACAGGTTTCCCGACTGGAAAGCGGGCAGTGAGCGCAACGCAATTAATGTG
AGTTAGCTCACTCATTAGGCACCCCAGGCTTTACACTTTATGCTTCCGGCTCGTATGTTGTGTGGAATTG
TGAGCGGATAACAATTTCACACAGGAAACAGCTATGACCATGATTACGCCAAGCGCGCAATTAACCCTCA
CTAAAGGGAACAAAAGCTGGAGCTGCAAGC
