>Addgene plasmid #141828 | TFORF1482 | depositor partial sequence | sequence record 277621 | Insert
ACCGCCACCATGAATTTTGAAACTTCACGGTGTGCCACCCTACAGTACTGCCCTGACCCTTACATCCAGC
GTTTCGTAGAAACCCCAGCTCATTTCTCTTGGAAAGAAAGTTATTACCGATCCACCATGTCCCAGAGCAC
ACAGACAAATGAATTCCTCAGTCCAGAGGTTTTCCAGCATATCTGGGATTTTCTGGAACAGCCTATATGT
TCAGTTCAGCCCATTGACTTGAACTTTGTGGATGAACCATCAGAAGATGGTGCGACAAACAAGATTGAGA
TTAGCATGGACTGTATCCGCATGCAGGACTCGGACCTGAGTGACCCCATGTGGCCACAGTACACGAACCT
GGGGCTCCTGAACAGCATGGACCAGCAGATTCAGAACGGCTCCTCGTCCACCAGTCCCTATAACACAGAC
CACGCGCAGAACAGCGTCACGGCGCCCTCGCCCTACGCACAGCCCAGCTCCACCTTCGATGCTCTCTCTC
CATCACCCGCCATCCCCTCCAACACCGACTACCCAGGCCCGCACAGTTTCGACGTGTCCTTCCAGCAGTC
GAGCACCGCCAAGTCGGCCACCTGGACGTATTCCACTGAACTGAAGAAACTCTACTGCCAAATTGCAAAG
ACATGCCCCATCCAGATCAAGGTGATGACCCCACCTCCTCAGGGAGCTGTTATCCGCGCCATGCCTGTCT
ACAAAAAAGCTGAGCACGTCACGGAGGTGGTGAAGCGGTGCCCCAACCATGAGCTGAGCCGTGAATTCAA
CGAGGGACAGATTGCCCCTCCTAGTCATTTGATTCGAGTAGAGGGGAACAGCCATGCCCAGTATGTAGAA
GATCCCATCACAGGAAGACAGAGTGTGCTGGTACCTTATGAGCCACCCCAGGTTGGCACTGAATTCACGA
CAGTCTTGTACAATTTCATGTGTAACAGCAGTTGTGTTGGAGGGATGAACCGCCGTCCAATTTTAATCAT
TGTTACTCTGGAAACCAGAGATGGGCAAGTCCTGGGCCGACGCTGCTTTGAGGCCCGGATCTGTGCTTGC
CCAGGAAGAGACAGGAAGGCGGATGAAGATAGCATCAGAAAGCAGCAAGTTTCGGACAGTACAAAGAACG
GT
[75 nt withheld, positions 1123-1197]
GATGATGAACTGTTATACTTACCAGTGAGGGGCCGTGAGACTTATGAAATGCTGTTGAAGATCAAAGAGT
CCCTGGAACTCATGCAGTACCTTCCTCAGCACACAATTGAAACGTACAGGCAACAGCAACAGCAGCAGCA
CCAGCACTTACTTCAGAAACATCTCCTTTCAGCCTGCTTCAGGAATGAGCTTGTGGAGCCCCGGAGAGAA
ACTCCAAAACAATCTGACGTCTTCTTTAGACATTCCAAGCCCCCAAACCGATCAGTGTACCCATAGTAAT
GAACTAGTCCGTAACTTGAAAGTATTTCGATTTCTTGGCTTTATATATCTTGTGGAAAGGACGATTCTTG
CATAACTCTAAGGGTCGT
