>Addgene plasmid #141828 | TFORF1482 | depositor partial sequence | sequence record 277622 | Barcode
TTCTTGCATAACTCTAAGGGTCGT
